>Addgene plasmid #186277 | pCRISPR_full-site | addgene full sequence | sequence record 373763 | Addgene NGS Result
AAAGCCGAAAGGCTGTTAAGACAGAGAAAAAAATCACTGGATATACCACCGTTGATATATCCCAATGGCA
TCGTAAAGAACATTTTGAGGCATTTCAGTCAGTTGCTCAATGTACCTATAACCAGACCGTTCAGCTGGAT
ATTACGGCCTTTTTAAAGACCGTAAAGAAAAATAAGCACAAGTTTTATCCGGCCTTTATTCACATTCTTG
CCCGCCTGATGAATGCTCATCCGGAATTTCGTATGGCAATGAAAGACGGTGAGCTGGTGATATGGGATAG
TGTTCACCCTTGTTACACCGTTTTCCATGAGCAAACTGAAACGTTTTCATCGCTCTGGAGTGAATACCAC
GACGATTTCCGGCAGTTTCTACACATATATTCGCAAGATGTGGCGTGTTACGGTGAAAACCTGGCCTATT
TCCCTAAAGGGTTTATTGAGAATATGTTTTTCGTGTCAGCCAATCCCTGGGTGAGTTTCACCAGTTTTGA
TTTAAACGTGGCCAATATGGACAACTTCTTCGCCCCCGTTTTCACCATGGGCAAATATTATACGCAAGGC
GACAAGGTGCTGATGCCGCTGGCGATTCAGGTTCATCATGCCGTTTGTGATGGCTTCCATGTCGGCAGAA
TGCTTAATGAATTACAACAGTACTGCGATGAGTGGCAGGGCGGGGCGTAATTTGATATCGAGCTCGCTTG
GACTCCTGTTGATAGATCCAGTAATGACCTCAGAACTCCATCTGGATTTGTTCAGAACGCTCGGTTGCCG
CCGGGCGTTTTTTATTGGTGAGAATCCTTAAGCCAGCCCCGACACCCGCCAACACCCGCTGACGCGCCCT
GACGGGCTTGTCTGCTCCCGGCATCCGCTTACAGACAAGCTGTGACCGTCTCCGGGAGCTGCATGTGTCA
GAGGTTTTCACCGTCATCACCGAAACGCGCGAGACGAAAGGGCCTCGTGATACGCCTATTTTTATAGGTT
AATGTCATGATAATAATGGTTTCTTAGACGTCAGGTGGCACTTTTCGGGGAAATGTGCGCGGAACCCCTA
TTTGTTTATTTTTCTAAATACATTCAAATATGTATCCGCTCATGAGACAATAACCCTGATAAATGCTTCA
ATAATATTGAAAAAGGAAGAGTATGAGTATTCAACATTTCCGTGTCGCCCTTATTCCCTTTTTTGCGGCA
TTTTGCCTTCCTGTTTTTGCTCACCCAGAAACGCTGGTGAAAGTAAAAGATGCTGAAGATCAGTTGGGTG
CACGAGTGGGTTACATCGAACTGGATCTCAACAGCGGTAAGATCCTTGAGAGTTTTCGCCCCGAAGAACG
TTTTCCAATGATGAGCACTTTTAAAGTTCTGCTATGTGGCGCGGTATTATCCCGTATTGACGCCGGGCAA
GAGCAACTCGGTCGCCGCATACACTATTCTCAGAATGACTTGGTTGAGTACTCACCAGTCACAGAAAAGC
ATCTTACGGATGGCATGACAGTAAGAGAATTATGCAGTGCTGCCATAACCATGAGTGATAACACTGCGGC
CAACTTACTTCTGACAACGATCGGAGGACCGAAGGAGCTAACCGCTTTTTTGCACAACATGGGGGATCAT
GTAACTCGCCTTGATCGTTGGGAACCGGAGCTGAATGAAGCCATACCAAACGACGAGCGTGACACCACGA
TGCCTGTAGCAATGGCAACAACGTTGCGCAAACTATTAACTGGCGAACTACTTACTCTAGCTTCCCGGCA
ACAATTAATAGACTGGATGGAGGCGGATAAAGTTGCAGGACCACTTCTGCGCTCGGCCCTTCCGGCTGGC
TGGTTTATTGCTGATAAATCTGGAGCCGGTGAGCGTGGGTCTCGCGGTATCATTGCAGCACTGGGGCCAG
ATGGTAAGCCCTCCCGTATCGTAGTTATCTACACGACGGGGAGTCAGGCAACTATGGATGAACGAAATAG
ACAGATCGCTGAGATAGGTGCCTCACTGATTAAGCATTGGTAACTGTCAGACCAAGTTTACTCATATATA
CTTTAGATTGATTTAAAACTTCATTTTTAATTTAAAAGGATCTAGGTGAAGATCCTTTTTGATAATCTCA
TGACCAAAATCCCTTAACGTGAGTTTTCGTTCCACTGAGCGTCAGACCCCGTAGAAAAGATCAAAGGATC
TTCTTGAGATCCTTTTTTTCTGCGCGTAATCTGCTGCTTGCAAACAAAAAAACCACCGCTACCAGCGGTG
GTTTGTTTGCCGGATCAAGAGCTACCAACTCTTTTTCCGAAGGTAACTGGCTTCAGCAGAGCGCAGATAC
CAAATACTGTTCTTCTAGTGTAGCCGTAGTTAGGCCACCACTTCAAGAACTCTGTAGCACCGCCTACATA
CCTCGCTCTGCTAATCCTGTTACCAGTGGCTGCTGCCAGTGGCGATAAGTCGTGTCTTACCGGGTTGGAC
TCAAGACGATAGTTACCGGATAAGGCGCAGCGGTCGGGCTGAACGGGGGGTTCGTGCACACAGCCCAGCT
TGGAGCGAACGACCTACACCGAACTGAGATACCTACAGCGTGAGCTATGAGAAAGCGCCACGCTTCCCGA
AGGGAGAAAGGCGGACAGGTATCCGGTAAGCGGCAGGGTCGGAACAGGAGAGCGCACGAGGGAGCTTCCA
GGGGGAAACGCCTGGTATCTTTATAGTCCTGTCGGGTTTCGCCACCTCTGACTTGAGCGTCGATTTTTGT
GATGCTCGTCAGGGGGGCGGAGCCTATGGAAAAACGCCAGCAACGCGGCCTTTTTACGGTTCCTGGCCTT
TTGCTGGCCTTTTGCTCACATGTTCTTTCCTGCGTTATCCCCTGATTCTGTGGATAACCGTATTACCGCC
TTTGAGTGAGCTGATACCGCTCGCCGCAGCCGAACGACCGAGCGCAGCGAGTCAGTGAGCGAGGAAGCGG
AAGAGCGCCCAATACGCAAACCGCCTCTCCCCGCGCGTTGGCCGATTCATTAATGCAGCTGGCACGACAG
GTTTCCCGACTGGAAAGCGGGCAGTGAGCGCAACGCAATCCTCTAGAGGATCCAAATGAGACGTTGATCG
GCACGTAAGAGGTTCCAACTTTCACCATAATGAAATAAGATCACTACCGGGCGTATTTTTTGAGTTATCG
AGATTTTCAGGAGCTAAATCAACATTAAAATATGGTGCGGGAACTATGAAAAACAAACAAAAACAACCAT
CCATACCTCACCAAAATACCCCCGGTAACCCATCAAACACACCCCAAATCATTCTGGTGCGGAAAATGCA
TTGCAACTCATTGAATAAGCAGATAGAATTTCAACCGGAGTTCTAGAACACC
Features (pLannotate 1.2.2; 8 found; start..end, strand, type, name):
     24..680     +  CDS            CmR: chloramphenicol acetyltransferase; cat; confers resistance to chloramphenicol
    701..795     +  terminator     lambda t0 terminator: transcription terminator from phage lambda
    908..943     -  CDS            rop (fragment): Rop protein, which maintains plasmids at low copy number; rop
   1038..1142    +  promoter       AmpR promoter: bla
   1143..2003    +  CDS            AmpR: β-lactamase; bla; confers resistance to ampicillin, carbenicillin, and related antibiotics
   2174..2762    +  rep_origin     ori: high-copy-number ColE1/pMB1/pBR322/pUC origin of replication
   2945..3037    +  CDS            lacI (fragment): lac repressor; lacI; The lac repressor binds to the lac operator to inhibit transcription in E. coli. This inhibition can be relieved by adding lactose or isopropyl-β-D-thiogalactopyranoside (IPTG).
   3075..3165    +  promoter       cat promoter: promoter of the E. coli cat gene encoding chloramphenicol acetyltransferase
