[The description below was written by a language model from this plasmid's Addgene catalogue record and pLannotate feature annotations shown in this document.]
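Description:
pCRISPR_full-site is a 3,342 bp bacterial reporter plasmid built on a pUC19 backbone and used as the target in a full-site selection assay for CRISPR spacer integration. It is propagated in E. coli at high copy from the ColE1/pUC-type origin and maintained with ampicillin through a β-lactamase gene driven by its own AmpR promoter. The automated annotation also flags short fragments resembling rop and lacI. These appear to be backbone remnants rather than functional genes.

The roughly 1.06 kb insert combines a Thiomicrospira CRISPR leader and repeat with a modified chloramphenicol resistance cassette. According to the record, the ribosome binding site and start codon of the chloramphenicol acetyltransferase gene were removed, so the plasmid should not confer chloramphenicol resistance as supplied. In the circular map, a cat promoter lies a couple of hundred base pairs upstream of the CmR coding sequence, which is followed by the phage lambda t0 terminator. The leader-repeat element is not annotated in the feature table, but it presumably occupies the unannotated interval between the promoter and the coding sequence.

The apparent logic, inferred from the design rather than stated in the record, is that complete integration of a suitably designed spacer at the leader-proximal repeat can supply the missing translation initiation signals. This would restore cat expression, so that full-site integration events could be selected on chloramphenicol. The associated study concerns a CRISPR reverse transcriptase-integrase complex, which fits use of this plasmid as an integration substrate for that system. The record itself does not describe the assay details.
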