Addgene plasmid #186277: pCRISPR_full-site
Purpose: Reporter plasmid for full-site selection assay
Depositing lab: Jennifer Doudna. Depositing organization: University of California, Berkeley. Publication: Structural coordination between active sites of a CRISPR reverse transcriptase-integrase complex. Wang JY, Hoel CM, Al-Shayeb B, Banfield JF, Brohawn SG, Doudna JA. Nat Commun. 2021 May 6;12(1):2571. doi: 10.1038/s41467-021-22900-y. PubMed 33958590.
Backbone
  Vector backbone: pUC19
  Backbone size w/o insert (bp): 2279
  Total vector size (bp): 3342
  Vector type: Bacterial Expression
Growth in bacteria
  Bacterial resistance: Ampicillin, 100 μg/mL
  Growth temperature: 37°C
  Growth strain: DH5alpha
  Copy number: High Copy
Gene/Insert
  Gene/Insert name: Thiomicrospira leader repeat and modified chloramphenicol selection cassette (removed RBS and start codon))
  Insert size (bp): 1063
Terms and licenses: Academic/Nonprofit Terms; Industry Terms: Not Available to Industry
How to cite: pCRISPR_full-site was a gift from Jennifer Doudna (Addgene plasmid # 186277 ; http://n2t.net/addgene:186277 ; RRID:Addgene_186277)
